Addgene plasmid #79187: RF-88-Ate1
Purpose: Expression of C-terminally Flag tagged ATE1 in mammalian cells
Depositing lab: Richard Fahlman. Depositing organization: University of Alberta.
Backbone
  Vector backbone: pcDNA 3.1
  Backbone manufacturer: Invitrogen
  Backbone size w/o insert (bp): 5600
  Vector type: Mammalian Expression
  Selectable markers: Hygromycin
Growth in bacteria
  Bacterial resistance: Ampicillin, 100 μg/mL
  Growth temperature: 37°C
  Growth strain: DH5alpha
  Copy number: Unknown
Gene/Insert
  Gene/Insert name: ATE1
  Species: H. sapiens (human)
  Insert size (bp): 1641
  Entrez Gene: ATE1
  Promoter: CMV
  Tag / fusion protein: 3x Flag (C terminal on backbone)
  Cloning method: Restriction Enzyme; 5′ cloning site HindIII (not destroyed); 3′ cloning site XbaI (not destroyed)
  Sequencing primers: 5′ CMV-F; 3′ BGH-rev
Terms and licenses: Academic/Nonprofit Terms; Industry Terms: Not Available to Industry
How to cite: RF-88-Ate1 was a gift from Richard Fahlman (Addgene plasmid # 79187 ; http://n2t.net/addgene:79187 ; RRID:Addgene_79187)
