[The description below was written by a language model from this plasmid's Addgene catalogue record and pLannotate feature annotations shown in this document.]
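Description:
RF-88-Ate1 is a mammalian expression plasmid built on a hygromycin-selectable pcDNA 3.1 backbone and carrying human ATE1, the arginyl-tRNA–protein transferase that conjugates arginine to N-terminal aspartate or glutamate residues and thereby marks proteins for ubiquitin-dependent degradation. The full construct is 7,150 bp. It is propagated in E. coli through a high-copy ColE1/pUC-type origin with ampicillin selection from the β-lactamase gene and its own promoter. An f1 origin is also present, which allows single-stranded DNA production. Short annotated fragments such as the bom region, lac promoter/operator, lacI, a partial ble sequence and a small HIV-1 LTR match appear to be backbone remnants or incidental matches rather than functional parts of the design.

The ATE1 coding sequence was cloned between HindIII and XbaI sites, both retained, downstream of the human CMV immediate-early enhancer and promoter. It is followed by a backbone-encoded 3xFLAG epitope, so the protein is expressed with a C-terminal tag, and transcripts are terminated by the bovine growth hormone polyadenylation signal. A T7 promoter lies between the CMV promoter and the insert and could support in vitro transcription. A separate cassette, consisting of the SV40 enhancer/early promoter, the hygromycin phosphotransferase gene and the SV40 poly(A) signal, permits selection of stably transfected mammalian cells. The stated purpose is expression of C-terminally FLAG-tagged ATE1 in mammalian cells. The tag allows detection or affinity capture of the protein with anti-FLAG reagents, though the record does not describe specific experiments.
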