Features (pLannotate 1.2.2; 21 found; start..end, strand, type, name):
     28..80      -  misc_feature   bom (fragment): basis of mobility region from pBR322
    235..614     +  enhancer       CMV enhancer: human cytomegalovirus immediate early enhancer
    615..818     +  promoter       CMV promoter: human cytomegalovirus (CMV) immediate early promoter
    814..847     +  LTR            5' LTR (truncated) (fragment): truncated 5' long terminal repeat (LTR) from HIV-1
    863..881     +  promoter       T7 promoter: promoter for bacteriophage T7 RNA polymerase
    922..2475    +  CDS            ATE1: ATE1_HUMAN - Experimental evidence at protein level: Swiss-Prot protein existence level 1. Involved in the post-translational conjugation of arginine to the N-terminal aspartate or glutamate of a protein. This arginylation is required for degradation of the protein via the ubiquitin pathway. Does not arginylate cysteine residues (By similarity). From Homo sapiens (Human).
   2497..2562    +  CDS            3xFLAG: three tandem FLAG® epitope tags, followed by an enterokinase cleavage site
   2603..2827    +  polyA_signal   bGH poly(A) signal: bovine growth hormone polyadenylation signal
   2831..2852    +  promoter       SV40 promoter (fragment): SV40 enhancer and early promoter
   2873..3301    +  rep_origin     f1 ori (sequence partly withheld): f1 bacteriophage origin of replication; arrow indicates direction of (+) strand synthesis
   3315..3644    +  promoter       SV40 promoter: SV40 enhancer and early promoter
   3693..4718    +  CDS            HygR: aminoglycoside phosphotransferase from E. coli; aph(4)-Ia; confers resistance to hygromycin
   4728..4853    +  CDS            ble (fragment): BLE_KLEPN - Experimental evidence at protein level: Swiss-Prot protein existence level 1. Binding protein with a strong affinity to the bleomycin family of antibiotics. Binds to CL990; an antimitotic-antibiotic compound. From Klebsiella pneumoniae.
   4848..4969    +  polyA_signal   SV40 poly(A) signal: SV40 polyadenylation signal
   5042..5058    -  protein_bind   lac operator: The lac repressor binds to the lac operator to inhibit transcription in E. coli. This inhibition can be relieved by adding lactose or isopropyl-β-D-thiogalactopyranoside (IPTG). lac repressor encoded by lacI
   5066..5096    -  promoter       lac promoter: promoter for the E. coli lac operon
   5111..5132    -  protein_bind   CAP binding site: CAP binding activates transcription in the presence of cAMP. E. coli catabolite activator protein
   5145..5237    -  CDS            lacI (fragment): lac repressor; lacI; The lac repressor binds to the lac operator to inhibit transcription in E. coli. This inhibition can be relieved by adding lactose or isopropyl-β-D-thiogalactopyranoside (IPTG).
   5420..6005    -  rep_origin     ori: high-copy-number ColE1/pMB1/pBR322/pUC origin of replication
   6176..7036    -  CDS            AmpR: β-lactamase; bla; confers resistance to ampicillin, carbenicillin, and related antibiotics
   7037..7141    -  promoter       AmpR promoter: bla
>Addgene plasmid #79187 | RF-88-Ate1 | depositor full sequence | sequence record 148783 | RF-88-Ate1 sequence 7150 bps
GACGGATCGGGAGATCTCCCGATCCCCTATGGTGCACTCTCAGTACAATCTGCTCTGATGCCGCATAGTT
AAGCCAGTATCTGCTCCCTGCTTGTGTGTTGGAGGTCGCTGAGTAGTGCGCGAGCAAAATTTAAGCTACA
ACAAGGCAAGGCTTGACCGACAATTGCATGAAGAATCTGCTTAGGGTTAGGCGTTTTGCGCTGCTTCGCG
ATGTACGGGCCAGATATACGCGTTGACATTGATTATTGACTAGTTATTAATAGTAATCAATTACGGGGTC
ATTAGTTCATAGCCCATATATGGAGTTCCGCGTTACATAACTTACGGTAAATGGCCCGCCTGGCTGACCG
CCCAACGACCCCCGCCCATTGACGTCAATAATGACGTATGTTCCCATAGTAACGCCAATAGGGACTTTCC
ATTGACGTCAATGGGTGGAGTATTTACGGTAAACTGCCCACTTGGCAGTACATCAAGTGTATCATATGCC
AAGTACGCCCCCTATTGACGTCAATGACGGTAAATGGCCCGCCTGGCATTATGCCCAGTACATGACCTTA
TGGGACTTTCCTACTTGGCAGTACATCTACGTATTAGTCATCGCTATTACCATGGTGATGCGGTTTTGGC
AGTACATCAATGGGCGTGGATAGCGGTTTGACTCACGGGGATTTCCAAGTCTCCACCCCATTGACGTCAA
TGGGAGTTTGTTTTGGCACCAAAATCAACGGGACTTTCCAAAATGTCGTAACAACTCCGCCCCATTGACG
CAAATGGGCGGTAGGCGTGTACGGTGGGAGGTCTATATAAGCAGAGCTCTCTGGCTAACTAGAGAACCCA
CTGCTTACTGGCTTATCGAAATTAATACGACTCACTATAGGGAGACCCAAGCTGGCTAGCGTTTAAACTT
AAGCTTCACCTATGGCTTTCTGGGCGGGGGGTTCGCCCAGCGTCGTGGACTATTTCCCTAGCGAGGACTT
CTACCGCTGCGGCTACTGCAAGAACGAGTCGGGCAGCCGCTCCAATGGCATGTGGGCACATTCCATGACA
GTACAGGATTATCAGGATCTCATAGACCGAGGATGGCGAAGAAGTGGAAAATATGTGTACAAACCTGTCA
TGAATCAAACATGTTGTCCTCAGTACACAATAAGGTGCCGACCTTTACAATTTCAGCCTTCAAAATCTCA
CAAGAAGGTTTTGAAAAAAATGTTGAAATTTCTGGCTAAAGGGGAGGTTCCCAAAGGAAGTTGTGAGGAT
GAGCCCATGGATTCCACAATGGATGATGCTGTTGCGGGTGACTTTGCATTGATAAATAAACTGGATATAC
AGTGTGATCTTAAAACACTCAGTGATGACATCAAAGAGAGTTTAGAGAGTGAAGGAAAAAATTCAAAGAA
AGAAGAACCTCAGGAATTACTTCAGTCACAAGATTTCGTAGGAGAGAAGTTGGGCTCTGGTGAACCGTCA
CATTCAGTTAAAGTTCACACAGTTCCTAAGCCAGGCAAAGGGGCTGATTTGAGTAAGCCTCCATGTCGAA
AAGCAAAGGAAATCCGGAAAGAAAGGAAAAGGTTAAAACTAATGCAGCAGAACCCAGCTGGAGAACTTGA
GGGTTTCCAGGCTCAAGGTCACCCACCATCTTTGTTTCCACCAAAGGCTAAATCCAACCAGCCAAAATCA
CTCGAAGATTTAATTTTTGAGTCTTTACCAGAGAATGCATCACACAAGTTAGAGGTGAGGTTAGTACCTG
TCTCCTTTGAGGACCCAGAGTTCAAGTCGTCTTTCAGCCAGTCCTTTTCTTTGTATGTCAAGTATCAAGT
GGCCATACACCAGGATCCACCCGATGAATGTGGGAAGACTGAGTTCACAAGATTCCTTTGCAGTTCACCC
TTGGAGGCAGAGACTCCCCCTAATGGGCCAGATTGTGGCTATGGCTCCTTTCACCAGCAGTACTGGCTTG
ACGGAAAGATCATTGCTGTGGGGGTGATTGACATCCTCCCAAACTGTGTATCATCTGTGTATTTGTACTA
CGATCCTGATTATTCGTTTTTGTCTTTGGGCGTCTACTCTGCACTACGAGAAATTGCTTTTACTAGGCAG
CTTCATGAGAAAACTTCTCAACTCAGCTATTATTATATGGGTTTCTACATTCATTCGTGTCCCAAGATGA
AATATAAGGGTCAGTATAGACCTTCTGATTTGCTGTGCCCTGAGACATATGTTTGGGTACCCATTGAGCA
ATGCCTGCCTTCACTTGAAAACTCCAAGTACTGCCGTTTCAACCAGGACCCAGAAGCAGTGGATGAGGAT
CGCAGTACGGAACCTGACCGATTGCAGGTGTTTCACAAGAGAGCCATCATGCCTTACGGTGTTTATAAGA
AACAGCAGAAAGACCCAAGTGAGGAGGCTGCTGTTCTGCAGTACGCCAGCCTGGTGGGGCAGAAGTGCTC
CGAGCGGATGCTGCTGTTCAGAAACCTCGAGTCTAGAATGGCTAGCGACTACAAAGACCATGACGGTGAT
TATAAAGATCATGACATCGATTACAAGGATGACGATGACAAGTGATCTAGAGGGCCCGTTTAAACCCGCT
GATCAGCCTCGACTGTGCCTTCTAGTTGCCAGCCATCTGTTGTTTGCCCCTCCCCCGTGCCTTCCTTGAC
CCTGGAAGGTGCCACTCCCACTGTCCTTTCCTAATAAAATGAGGAAATTGCATCGCATTGTCTGAGTAGG
TGTCATTCTATTCTGGGGGGTGGGGTGGGGCAGGACAGCAAGGGGGAGGATTGGGAAGACAATAGCAGGC
ATGCTGGGGATGCGGTGGGCTCTATGGCTTCTGAGGCGGAAAGAACCAGCTGGGGCTCTAGGGGGTATCC
CC
[124 nt withheld, positions 2873-2996]
C
[91 nt withheld, positions 2998-3088]
A
[49 nt withheld, positions 3090-3138]
CCTTTGACGTTGGAGTCCACGTTCTTT
[37 nt withheld, positions 3166-3202]
ACCCTATCTCGGTCTATTCTTTTGATTTATAAGGGATTTTGCCGATTTCGGCCTATTGGTTAAAAAATGA
GCTGATTTAACAAAAATTTAACGCGAATTAATTCTGTGGAATGTGTGTCAGTTAGGGTGTGGAAAGTCCC
CAGGCTCCCCAGCAGGCAGAAGTATGCAAAGCATGCATCTCAATTAGTCAGCAACCAGGTGTGGAAAGTC
CCCAGGCTCCCCAGCAGGCAGAAGTATGCAAAGCATGCATCTCAATTAGTCAGCAACCATAGTCCCGCCC
CTAACTCCGCCCATCCCGCCCCTAACTCCGCCCAGTTCCGCCCATTCTCCGCCCCATGGCTGACTAATTT
TTTTTATTTATGCAGAGGCCGAGGCCGCCTCTGCCTCTGAGCTATTCCAGAAGTAGTGAGGAGGCTTTTT
TGGAGGCCTAGGCTTTTGCAAAAAGCTCCCGGGAGCTTGTATATCCATTTTCGGATCTGATCAGCACGTG
ATGAAAAAGCCTGAACTCACCGCGACGTCTGTCGAGAAGTTTCTGATCGAAAAGTTCGACAGCGTCTCCG
ACCTGATGCAGCTCTCGGAGGGCGAAGAATCTCGTGCTTTCAGCTTCGATGTAGGAGGGCGTGGATATGT
CCTGCGGGTAAATAGCTGCGCCGATGGTTTCTACAAAGATCGTTATGTTTATCGGCACTTTGCATCGGCC
GCGCTCCCGATTCCGGAAGTGCTTGACATTGGGGAATTCAGCGAGAGCCTGACCTATTGCATCTCCCGCC
GTGCACAGGGTGTCACGTTGCAAGACCTGCCTGAAACCGAACTGCCCGCTGTTCTGCAGCCGGTCGCGGA
GGCCATGGATGCGATCGCTGCGGCCGATCTTAGCCAGACGAGCGGGTTCGGCCCATTCGGACCGCAAGGA
ATCGGTCAATACACTACATGGCGTGATTTCATATGCGCGATTGCTGATCCCCATGTGTATCACTGGCAAA
CTGTGATGGACGACACCGTCAGTGCGTCCGTCGCGCAGGCTCTCGATGAGCTGATGCTTTGGGCCGAGGA
CTGCCCCGAAGTCCGGCACCTCGTGCACGCGGATTTCGGCTCCAACAATGTCCTGACGGACAATGGCCGC
ATAACAGCGGTCATTGACTGGAGCGAGGCGATGTTCGGGGATTCCCAATACGAGGTCGCCAACATCTTCT
TCTGGAGGCCGTGGTTGGCTTGTATGGAGCAGCAGACGCGCTACTTCGAGCGGAGGCATCCGGAGCTTGC
AGGATCGCCGCGGCTCCGGGCGTATATGCTCCGCATTGGTCTTGACCAACTCTATCAGAGCTTGGTTGAC
GGCAATTTCGATGATGCAGCTTGGGCGCAGGGTCGATGCGACGCAATCGTCCGATCCGGAGCCGGGACTG
TCGGGCGTACACAAATCGCCCGCAGAAGCGCGGCCGTCTGGACCGATGGCTGTGTAGAAGTACTCGCCGA
TAGTGGAAACCGACGCCCCAGCACTCGTCCGAGGGCAAAGGAATAGCACGTGCTACGAGATTTCGATTCC
ACCGCCGCCTTCTATGAAAGGTTGGGCTTCGGAATCGTTTTCCGGGACGCCGGCTGGATGATCCTCCAGC
GCGGGGATCTCATGCTGGAGTTCTTCGCCCACCCCAACTTGTTTATTGCAGCTTATAATGGTTACAAATA
AAGCAATAGCATCACAAATTTCACAAATAAAGCATTTTTTTCACTGCATTCTAGTTGTGGTTTGTCCAAA
CTCATCAATGTATCTTATCATGTCTGTATACCGTCGACCTCTAGCTAGAGCTTGGCGTAATCATGGTCAT
AGCTGTTTCCTGTGTGAAATTGTTATCCGCTCACAATTCCACACAACATACGAGCCGGAAGCATAAAGTG
TAAAGCCTGGGGTGCCTAATGAGTGAGCTAACTCACATTAATTGCGTTGCGCTCACTGCCCGCTTTCCAG
TCGGGAAACCTGTCGTGCCAGCTGCATTAATGAATCGGCCAACGCGCGGGGAGAGGCGGTTTGCGTATTG
GGCGCTCTTCCGCTTCCTCGCTCACTGACTCGCTGCGCTCGGTCGTTCGGCTGCGGCGAGCGGTATCAGC
TCACTCAAAGGCGGTAATACGGTTATCCACAGAATCAGGGGATAACGCAGGAAAGAACATGTGAGCAAAA
GGCCAGCAAAAGGCCAGGAACCGTAAAAAGGCCGCGTTGCTGGCGTTTTTCCATAGGCTCCGCCCCCCTG
ACGAGCATCACAAAAATCGACGCTCAAGTCAGAGGTGGCGAAACCCGACAGGACTATAAAGATACCAGGC
GTTTCCCCCTGGAAGCTCCCTCGTGCGCTCTCCTGTTCCGACCCTGCCGCTTACCGGATACCTGTCCGCC
TTTCTCCCTTCGGGAAGCGTGGCGCTTTCTCATAGCTCACGCTGTAGGTATCTCAGTTCGGTGTAGGTCG
TTCGCTCCAAGCTGGGCTGTGTGCACGAACCCCCCGTTCAGCCCGACCGCTGCGCCTTATCCGGTAACTA
TCGTCTTGAGTCCAACCCGGTAAGACACGACTTATCGCCACTGGCAGCAGCCACTGGTAACAGGATTAGC
AGAGCGAGGTATGTAGGCGGTGCTACAGAGTTCTTGAAGTGGTGGCCTAACTACGGCTACACTAGAAGAA
CAGTATTTGGTATCTGCGCTCTGCTGAAGCCAGTTACCTTCGGAAAAAGAGTTGGTAGCTCTTGATCCGG
CAAACAAACCACCGCTGGTAGCGGTTTTTTTGTTTGCAAGCAGCAGATTACGCGCAGAAAAAAAGGATCT
CAAGAAGATCCTTTGATCTTTTCTACGGGGTCTGACGCTCAGTGGAACGAAAACTCACGTTAAGGGATTT
TGGTCATGAGATTATCAAAAAGGATCTTCACCTAGATCCTTTTAAATTAAAAATGAAGTTTTAAATCAAT
CTAAAGTATATATGAGTAAACTTGGTCTGACAGTTACCAATGCTTAATCAGTGAGGCACCTATCTCAGCG
ATCTGTCTATTTCGTTCATCCATAGTTGCCTGACTCCCCGTCGTGTAGATAACTACGATACGGGAGGGCT
TACCATCTGGCCCCAGTGCTGCAATGATACCGCGAGACCCACGCTCACCGGCTCCAGATTTATCAGCAAT
AAACCAGCCAGCCGGAAGGGCCGAGCGCAGAAGTGGTCCTGCAACTTTATCCGCCTCCATCCAGTCTATT
AATTGTTGCCGGGAAGCTAGAGTAAGTAGTTCGCCAGTTAATAGTTTGCGCAACGTTGTTGCCATTGCTA
CAGGCATCGTGGTGTCACGCTCGTCGTTTGGTATGGCTTCATTCAGCTCCGGTTCCCAACGATCAAGGCG
AGTTACATGATCCCCCATGTTGTGCAAAAAAGCGGTTAGCTCCTTCGGTCCTCCGATCGTTGTCAGAAGT
AAGTTGGCCGCAGTGTTATCACTCATGGTTATGGCAGCACTGCATAATTCTCTTACTGTCATGCCATCCG
TAAGATGCTTTTCTGTGACTGGTGAGTACTCAACCAAGTCATTCTGAGAATAGTGTATGCGGCGACCGAG
TTGCTCTTGCCCGGCGTCAATACGGGATAATACCGCGCCACATAGCAGAACTTTAAAAGTGCTCATCATT
GGAAAACGTTCTTCGGGGCGAAAACTCTCAAGGATCTTACCGCTGTTGAGATCCAGTTCGATGTAACCCA
CTCGTGCACCCAACTGATCTTCAGCATCTTTTACTTTCACCAGCGTTTCTGGGTGAGCAAAAACAGGAAG
GCAAAATGCCGCAAAAAAGGGAATAAGGGCGACACGGAAATGTTGAATACTCATACTCTTCCTTTTTCAA
TATTATTGAAGCATTTATCAGGGTTATTGTCTCATGAGCGGATACATATTTGAATGTATTTAGAAAAATA
AACAAATAGGGGTTCCGCGCACATTTCC
