>Addgene plasmid #79187 | RF-88-Ate1 | addgene partial sequence | sequence record 150356 | CMV-F 5'-CGCAAATGGGCGGTAGGCGTG-3'
ACTAGAGAACCCACTGCTTACTGGCTTATCGAAATTAATACGACTCACTATAGGGAGACCCAAGCTGGCT
AGCGTTTAAACTTAAGCTTCACCATGGCTTTCTGGGCGGGGGGTTCGCCCAGCGTCGTGGACTATTTCCC
TAGCGAGGACTTCTACCGCTGCGGCTACTGCAAGAACGAGTCGGGCAGCCGCTCCAATGGCATGTGGGCA
CATTCCATGACAGTACAGGATTATCAGGATCTCATAGACCGAGGATGGCGAAGAAGTGGAAAATATGTGT
ACAAACCTGTCATGAATCAAACATGTTGTCCTCAGTACACAATAAGGTGCCGACCTTTACAATTTCAGCC
TTCAAAATCTCACAAGAAGGTTTTGAAAAAAATGTTGAAATTTCTGGCTAAAGGGGAGGTTCCCAAAGGA
AGTTGTGAGGATGAGCCCATGGATTCCACAATGGATGATGCTGTTGCGGGTGACTTTGCATTGATAAATA
AACTGGATATACAGTGTGATCTTAAAACACTCAGTGATGACATCAAAGAGAGTTTAGAGAGTGAAGGAAA
AAATTCAAAGAAAGAAGAACCTCAGGAATTACTTCAGTCACAAGATTTCGTAGGAGAGAAGTTGGGCTCT
GGTGAACCGTCACATTCAGTTAAAGTTCACACAGTTCCTAAGCCAGGCAAAGGGGCTGATTTGAGTAAGC
CTCCATGTCGAAAAGCAAAGGAAATCCGGAAAGAAAGGAAAAGGTTAAAACTAATGCAGCAGA
