>Addgene plasmid #79187 | RF-88-Ate1 | addgene partial sequence | sequence record 150357 | BGH-rev 5'-TAGAAGGCACAGTCGAGG-3'
ATCACTTGTCATCGTCATCCTTGTAATCGATGTCATGATCTTTATAATCACCGTCATGGTCTTTGTAGTC
GCTAGCCATTCTAGACTCGAGGTTTCTGAACAGCAGCATCCGCTCGGAGCACTTCTGCCCCACCAGGCTG
GCGTACTGCAGAACAGCAGCCTCCTCACTTGGGTCTTTCTGCTGTTTCTTATAAACACCGTAAGGCATGA
TGGCTCTCTTGTGAAACACCTGCAATCGGTCAGGTTCCGTACTGCGATCCTCATCCACTGCTTCTGGGTC
CTGGTTGAAACGGCAGTACTTGGAGTTTTCAAGTGAAGGCAGGCATTGCTCAATGGGTACCCAAACATAT
GTCTCAGGGCACAGCAAATCAGAAGGTCTATACTGACCCTTATATTTCATCTTGGGACACGAATGAATGT
AGAAACCCATATAATAATAGCTGAGTTGAGAAGTTTTCTCATGAAGCTGCCTAGTAAAAGCAATTTCTCG
TAGTGCAGAGTAGACGCCCAAAGACAAAAACGAATAATCAGGATCGTAGTACAAATACACAGATGATACA
CAGTTTGGGAGGATGTCAATCACCCCCACAGCAATGATCTTTCCGTCAAGCCAGTACTGCTGGTGAAAGG
AGCCATAGCCACAATCTGGCCCATTAGGGGGAGTCTCTGCCTCCAAGGGTGAACTGCAAAGGAATCTTGT
GAACTCAGTCTTCCCACATTCATCGGGTGGATCCTGGTGTATGGCCACTTGATACTTGACATACAA
